>Addgene plasmid #82468 | pcDNA4/TO-myc NES-mCE NLS-Flag | addgene full sequence | sequence record 163072 | Addgene NGS Result
GACGGATCGGGAGATCTCCCGATCCCCTATGGTGCACTCTCAGTACAATCTGCTCTGATGCCGCATAGTT
AAGCCAGTATCTGCTCCCTGCTTGTGTGTTGGAGGTCGCTGAGTAGTGCGCGAGCAAAATTTAAGCTACA
ACAAGGCAAGGCTTGACCGACAATTGCATGAAGAATCTGCTTAGGGTTAGGCGTTTTGCGCTGCTTCGCG
ATGTACGGGCCAGATATACGCGTTGACATTGATTATTGACTAGTTATTAATAGTAATCAATTACGGGGTC
ATTAGTTCATAGCCCATATATGGAGTTCCGCGTTACATAACTTACGGTAAATGGCCCGCCTGGCTGACCG
CCCAACGACCCCCGCCCATTGACGTCAATAATGACGTATGTTCCCATAGTAACGCCAATAGGGACTTTCC
ATTGACGTCAATGGGTGGAGTATTTACGGTAAACTGCCCACTTGGCAGTACATCAAGTGTATCATATGCC
AAGTACGCCCCCTATTGACGTCAATGACGGTAAATGGCCCGCCTGGCATTATGCCCAGTACATGACCTTA
TGGGACTTTCCTACTTGGCAGTACATCTACGTATTAGTCATCGCTATTACCATGGTGATGCGGTTTTGGC
AGTACATCAATGGGCGTGGATAGCGGTTTGACTCACGGGGATTTCCAAGTCTCCACCCCATTGACGTCAA
TGGGAGTTTGTTTTGGCACCAAAATCAACGGGACTTTCCAAAATGTCGTAACAACTCCGCCCCATTGACG
CAAATGGGCGGTAGGCGTGTACGGTGGGAGGTCTATATAAGCAGAGCTCTCCCTATCAGTGATAGAGATC
TCCCTATCAGTGATAGAGATCGTCGACGAGCTCGTTTAGTGAACCGTCAGATCGCCTGGAGACGCCATCC
ACGCTGTTTTGACCTCCATAGAAGACACCGGGACCGATCCAGCCTCCGGACTCTAGCGTTTAAACTTAAG
CTTGGTACCACCATGGCATCAATGCAGAAGCTGATCTCAGAGGAGGACCTGCTTATGGCCATGGAGGCCC
TTCAGCTACCACCGCTTGAGAGACTTACTCTTGATATGGCCATGGAGGCCGCTTACAACAAGATCCCGCC
GCGGTGGCTGAACTGTCCGCGGCGCGGTCAGCCGGTGGCAGGAAGATTCTTACCTCTGAAGACGATGCTG
GGGCCAAGATATGATAGTCAAGTTGCTGAAGAAAACCGGTTCCATCCCAGTATGCTCTCAAATTATCTAA
AGAGCCTGAAGGTTAAAATGAGCTTGTTGGTGGATCTGACAAATACTTCAAGGTTCTATGACAGAAATGA
CATAGAAAAAGAAGGAATCAAGTATATCAAACTTCAGTGTAAAGGACATGGCGAATGCCCCACCACTGAG
AATACTGAGACATTCATTCGCCTGTGTGAGAGGTTTAATGAAAGAAGCCCACCTGAACTTATAGGTGTTC
ACTGCACCCATGGCTTCAACCGCACTGGTTTCCTTATATGTGCCTTTTTGGTGGAAAAAATGGATTGGAG
TATTGAAGCAGCAGTTGCTACATTTGCCCAAGCCAGACCACCAGGAATCTACAAGGGTGATTATTTGAAG
GAACTTTTTCGTCGCTATGGAGATATAGAAGAAGCACCACCACCACCTGTATTGCCAGATTGGTGTTTTG
AAGATGAGGATGAAGAAGATGAGGATGAAGATGGAAAAAAGGACTCAGAACCAGGGTCAAGTGCATCCTT
TAGTAAAAGGAGAAAAGAGCGGTTAAAACTGGGAGCTATTTTCTTGGAAGGCATAACTGTTAAAGGTGTA
ACTCAAGTAACAACTCAACCCAAGTTAGGAGAGGTGCAGCAGAAATGTCATCAGTTCTGTGGCTGGGAAG
GGTCTGGGTTCCCTGGAGCACAGCCTGTCTCCATGGACAAGCAAAATATTAGACTTTTAGAGCAGAAGCC
TTATAAAGTAAGCTGGAAAGCAGACGGCACTCGTTACATGATGTTGATTGATGGCACAAATGAAGTTTTT
ATGATTGACAGAGATAATTCCGTTTTTCATGTTTCAAATCTGGAATTTCCATTTCGTAAAGATCTTCGCA
TGCATTTATCAAATACTCTTTTGGATGGGGAAATGATCATTGACAAAGTAAATGGACAGGCCGTCCCAAG
ATATTTGATCTATGACATAATTAAGTTCAATGCACAACCAGTTGGAGACTGTGATTTTAATATTCGTCTA
CAGTGTATTGAACGTGAAATTATAAGTCCACGACATGAAAAAATGAAGACTGGACTCATTGACAAAACAC
AGGAACCATTTAGTGTCAGACCTAAACAATTTTTTGACATCAATATTTCAAGAAAGCTTCTGGAAGGAAA
TTTTGCCAAAGAAGTCAGCCATGAAATGGATGGACTTATTTTTCAGCCTATTGGAAAATACAAGCCTGGT
CGATGTGATGACATTTTGAAATGGAAACCTCCCAGTCTAAACTCTGTGGATTTTCGACTTAAGATAACAA
GAATGGGAGGAGAAGGGTTGCTTCCACAGAATGTTGGCCTTCTCTATGTTGGAGGTTATGAAAGACCCTT
TGCACAAATCAAGGTGACAAAAGAACTAAAACAGTATGACAACAAAATTATAGAATGCAAATTTGAGAAC
AATAGCTGGGTCTTCATGAGACAGAGGATAGACAAAAGTTTCCCAAATGCCTACAACACAGCCATGGCTG
TGTGCAATAGCATCTCGAACCCTGTCACCAAGGAGATGCTGTTTGAATTCATTGACAGATGTGCAGCAGC
CGCCCAGGGACAGCCCCTGGACCCTGACACGGAGCTCATGCCGCCCCCACCGCCCAAAAGACTGCATCGG
CCAACCGATTACAAGGATGACGACGATAAGTAGGGGCCCGTTTAAACCCGCTGATCAGCCTCGACTGTGC
CTTCTAGTTGCCAGCCATCTGTTGTTTGCCCCTCCCCCGTGCCTTCCTTGACCCTGGAAGGTGCCACTCC
CACTGTCCTTTCCTAATAAAATGAGGAAATTGCATCGCATTGTCTGAGTAGGTGTCATTCTATTCTGGGG
GGTGGGGTGGGGCAGGACAGCAAGGGGGAGGATTGGGAAGACAATAGCAGGCATGCTGGGGATGCGGTGG
GCTCTATGGCTTCTGAGGCGGAAAGAACCAGCTGGGGCTCTAGGGGGTATCCCC
[124 nt withheld, positions 3205-3328]
C
[91 nt withheld, positions 3330-3420]
A
[49 nt withheld, positions 3422-3470]
CCTTTGACGTTGGAGTCCACGTTCTTT
[37 nt withheld, positions 3498-3534]
ACCCTATCTCGGTCTATTCTTTTGATTTATAAGGGATTTTGCCGATTTCGGCCTATTGGTTAAAAAATGA
GCTGATTTAACAAAAATTTAACGCGAATTAATTCTGTGGAATGTGTGTCAGTTAGGGTGTGGAAAGTCCC
CAGGCTCCCCAGCAGGCAGAAGTATGCAAAGCATGCATCTCAATTAGTCAGCAACCAGGTGTGGAAAGTC
CCCAGGCTCCCCAGCAGGCAGAAGTATGCAAAGCATGCATCTCAATTAGTCAGCAACCATAGTCCCGCCC
CTAACTCCGCCCATCCCGCCCCTAACTCCGCCCAGTTCCGCCCATTCTCCGCCCCATGGCTGACTAATTT
TTTTTATTTATGCAGAGGCCGAGGCCGCCTCTGCCTCTGAGCTATTCCAGAAGTAGTGAGGAGGCTTTTT
TGGAGGCCTAGGCTTTTGCAAAAAGCTCCCGGGAGCTTGTATATCCATTTTCGGATCTGATCAGCACGTG
TTGACAATTAATCATCGGCATAGTATATCGGCATAGTATAATACGACAAGGTGAGGAACTAAACCATGGC
CAAGTTGACCAGTGCCGTTCCGGTGCTCACCGCGCGCGACGTCGCCGGAGCGGTCGAGTTCTGGACCGAC
CGGCTCGGGTTCTCCCGGGACTTCGTGGAGGACGACTTCGCCGGTGTGGTCCGGGACGACGTGACCCTGT
TCATCAGCGCGGTCCAGGACCAGGTGGTGCCGGACAACACCCTGGCCTGGGTGTGGGTGCGCGGCCTGGA
CGAGCTGTACGCCGAGTGGTCGGAGGTCGTGTCCACGAACTTCCGGGACGCCTCCGGGCCGGCCATGACC
GAGATCGGCGAGCAGCCGTGGGGGCGGGAGTTCGCCCTGCGCGACCCGGCCGGCAACTGCGTGCACTTCG
TGGCCGAGGAGCAGGACTGACACGTGCTACGAGATTTCGATTCCACCGCCGCCTTCTATGAAAGGTTGGG
CTTCGGAATCGTTTTCCGGGACGCCGGCTGGATGATCCTCCAGCGCGGGGATCTCATGCTGGAGTTCTTC
GCCCACCCCAACTTGTTTATTGCAGCTTATAATGGTTACAAATAAAGCAATAGCATCACAAATTTCACAA
ATAAAGCATTTTTTTCACTGCATTCTAGTTGTGGTTTGTCCAAACTCATCAATGTATCTTATCATGTCTG
TATACCGTCGACCTCTAGCTAGAGCTTGGCGTAATCATGGTCATAGCTGTTTCCTGTGTGAAATTGTTAT
CCGCTCACAATTCCACACAACATACGAGCCGGAAGCATAAAGTGTAAAGCCTGGGGTGCCTAATGAGTGA
GCTAACTCACATTAATTGCGTTGCGCTCACTGCCCGCTTTCCAGTCGGGAAACCTGTCGTGCCAGCTGCA
TTAATGAATCGGCCAACGCGCGGGGAGAGGCGGTTTGCGTATTGGGCGCTCTTCCGCTTCCTCGCTCACT
GACTCGCTGCGCTCGGTCGTTCGGCTGCGGCGAGCGGTATCAGCTCACTCAAAGGCGGTAATACGGTTAT
CCACAGAATCAGGGGATAACGCAGGAAAGAACATGTGAGCAAAAGGCCAGCAAAAGGCCAGGAACCGTAA
AAAGGCCGCGTTGCTGGCGTTTTTCCATAGGCTCCGCCCCCCTGACGAGCATCACAAAAATCGACGCTCA
AGTCAGAGGTGGCGAAACCCGACAGGACTATAAAGATACCAGGCGTTTCCCCCTGGAAGCTCCCTCGTGC
GCTCTCCTGTTCCGACCCTGCCGCTTACCGGATACCTGTCCGCCTTTCTCCCTTCGGGAAGCGTGGCGCT
TTCTCATAGCTCACGCTGTAGGTATCTCAGTTCGGTGTAGGTCGTTCGCTCCAAGCTGGGCTGTGTGCAC
GAACCCCCCGTTCAGCCCGACCGCTGCGCCTTATCCGGTAACTATCGTCTTGAGTCCAACCCGGTAAGAC
ACGACTTATCGCCACTGGCAGCAGCCACTGGTAACAGGATTAGCAGAGCGAGGTATGTAGGCGGTGCTAC
AGAGTTCTTGAAGTGGTGGCCTAACTACGGCTACACTAGAAGAACAGTATTTGGTATCTGCGCTCTGCTG
AAGCCAGTTACCTTCGGAAAAAGAGTTGGTAGCTCTTGATCCGGCAAACAAACCACCGCTGGTAGCGGTG
GTTTTTTTGTTTGCAAGCAGCAGATTACGCGCAGAAAAAAAGGATCTCAAGAAGATCCTTTGATCTTTTC
TACGGGGTCTGACGCTCAGTGGAACGAAAACTCACGTTAAGGGATTTTGGTCATGAGATTATCAAAAAGG
ATCTTCACCTAGATCCTTTTAAATTAAAAATGAAGTTTTAAATCAATCTAAAGTATATATGAGTAAACTT
GGTCTGACAGTTACCAATGCTTAATCAGTGAGGCACCTATCTCAGCGATCTGTCTATTTCGTTCATCCAT
AGTTGCCTGACTCCCCGTCGTGTAGATAACTACGATACGGGAGGGCTTACCATCTGGCCCCAGTGCTGCA
ATGATACCGCGAGACCCACGCTCACCGGCTCCAGATTTATCAGCAATAAACCAGCCAGCCGGAAGGGCCG
AGCGCAGAAGTGGTCCTGCAACTTTATCCGCCTCCATCCAGTCTATTAATTGTTGCCGGGAAGCTAGAGT
AAGTAGTTCGCCAGTTAATAGTTTGCGCAACGTTGTTGCCATTGCTACAGGCATCGTGGTGTCACGCTCG
TCGTTTGGTATGGCTTCATTCAGCTCCGGTTCCCAACGATCAAGGCGAGTTACATGATCCCCCATGTTGT
GCAAAAAAGCGGTTAGCTCCTTCGGTCCTCCGATCGTTGTCAGAAGTAAGTTGGCCGCAGTGTTATCACT
CATGGTTATGGCAGCACTGCATAATTCTCTTACTGTCATGCCATCCGTAAGATGCTTTTCTGTGACTGGT
GAGTACTCAACCAAGTCATTCTGAGAATAGTGTATGCGGCGACCGAGTTGCTCTTGCCCGGCGTCAATAC
GGGATAATACCGCGCCACATAGCAGAACTTTAAAAGTGCTCATCATTGGAAAACGTTCTTCGGGGCGAAA
ACTCTCAAGGATCTTACCGCTGTTGAGATCCAGTTCGATGTAACCCACTCGTGCACCCAACTGATCTTCA
GCATCTTTTACTTTCACCAGCGTTTCTGGGTGAGCAAAAACAGGAAGGCAAAATGCCGCAAAAAAGGGAA
TAAGGGCGACACGGAAATGTTGAATACTCATACTCTTCCTTTTTCAATATTATTGAAGCATTTATCAGGG
TTATTGTCTCATGAGCGGATACATATTTGAATGTATTTAGAAAAATAAACAAATAGGGGTTCCGCGCACA
TTTCCCCGAAAAGTGCCACCTGACGTC
Features (pLannotate 1.2.2; 24 found; start..end, strand, type, name):
     28..80      -  misc_feature   bom (fragment): basis of mobility region from pBR322
    235..614     +  enhancer       CMV enhancer: human cytomegalovirus immediate early enhancer
    615..818     +  promoter       CMV promoter: human cytomegalovirus (CMV) immediate early promoter
    820..839     +  promoter       PLtetO-1 promoter (fragment): modified phage lambda PL promoter with tet operator sites (Lutz and Bujard, 1997)
    841..860     +  promoter       PLtetO-1 promoter (fragment): modified phage lambda PL promoter with tet operator sites (Lutz and Bujard, 1997)
    868..901     +  promoter       TRE3GV promoter (fragment): 3rd-generation Tet-responsive promoter that can be activated by binding of Tet-On® 3G, optimized for retroviral and lentiviral vectors
   1050..1085    +  CDS            Rev (fragment): human immunodeficiency virus 1 (HIV-1) Rev protein; rev; enhances nuclear export of unspliced and incompletely spliced viral mRNAs
   1101..2876    +  CDS            Rngtt: MCE1_MOUSE - Also known as Cap1a. Experimental evidence at protein level: Swiss-Prot protein existence level 1. Bifunctional mRNA-capping enzyme exhibiting RNA 5'- triphosphatase activity in the N-terminal part and mRNA guanylyltransferase activity in the C-terminal part. Catalyzes the first two steps of cap formation: by removing the gamma-phosphate from the 5'-triphosphate end of nascent mRNA to yield a diphosphate end, and by transferring the gmp moiety of GTP to the 5'-diphosphate terminus. From Mus musculus (Mouse).
   2876..2900    +  CDS            3xFLAG (fragment): three tandem FLAG® epitope tags
   2935..3159    +  polyA_signal   bGH poly(A) signal: bovine growth hormone polyadenylation signal
   3163..3184    +  promoter       SV40 promoter (fragment): SV40 enhancer and early promoter
   3205..3633    +  rep_origin     f1 ori (sequence partly withheld): f1 bacteriophage origin of replication; arrow indicates direction of (+) strand synthesis
   3647..3976    +  promoter       SV40 promoter: SV40 enhancer and early promoter
   4024..4071    +  promoter       EM7 promoter: synthetic bacterial promoter&nbsp
   4090..4464    +  CDS            BleoR: antibiotic-binding protein; Sh ble from Streptoalloteichus hindustanus; confers resistance to bleomycin, phleomycin, and Zeocin™
   4474..4599    +  CDS            ble (fragment): BLE_KLEPN - Experimental evidence at protein level: Swiss-Prot protein existence level 1. Binding protein with a strong affinity to the bleomycin family of antibiotics. Binds to CL990; an antimitotic-antibiotic compound. From Klebsiella pneumoniae.
   4594..4715    +  polyA_signal   SV40 poly(A) signal: SV40 polyadenylation signal
   4788..4804    -  protein_bind   lac operator: The lac repressor binds to the lac operator to inhibit transcription in E. coli. This inhibition can be relieved by adding lactose or isopropyl-β-D-thiogalactopyranoside (IPTG). lac repressor encoded by lacI
   4812..4842    -  promoter       lac promoter: promoter for the E. coli lac operon
   4857..4878    -  protein_bind   CAP binding site: CAP binding activates transcription in the presence of cAMP. E. coli catabolite activator protein
   4891..4983    -  CDS            lacI (fragment): lac repressor; lacI; The lac repressor binds to the lac operator to inhibit transcription in E. coli. This inhibition can be relieved by adding lactose or isopropyl-β-D-thiogalactopyranoside (IPTG).
   5166..5754    -  rep_origin     ori: high-copy-number ColE1/pMB1/pBR322/pUC origin of replication
   5925..6785    -  CDS            AmpR: β-lactamase; bla; confers resistance to ampicillin, carbenicillin, and related antibiotics
   6786..6890    -  promoter       AmpR promoter: bla
