[The description below was written by a language model from this plasmid's Addgene catalogue record and pLannotate feature annotations shown in this document.]
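Description:
pcDNA4/TO-myc NES-mCE NLS-Flag is a mammalian expression plasmid of about 6.9 kb built on the pcDNA4/TO backbone. It expresses a cytoplasmically restricted form of the mouse mRNA capping enzyme (Rngtt, also called MCE1). It propagates in E. coli through a high-copy ColE1/pUC-type origin with ampicillin selection (AmpR under its own bla promoter), and it also carries an f1 phage origin. The catalogue entry lists neomycin/G418 as the mammalian selectable marker. However, the annotated sequence shows an SV40 early promoter/EM7-driven Sh ble (BleoR) cassette with an SV40 poly(A) signal and no neomycin resistance gene. This points to Zeocin-type selection, so the sequence and the catalogue field disagree here.

The expression cassette uses the CMV immediate-early enhancer and promoter, followed directly by two short tet operator-like matches. This fits the "TO" design, in which transcription is repressed in cells that express the Tet repressor and induced by tetracycline, while the promoter acts constitutively in other cells. The open reading frame is described as starting with an N-terminal myc tag supplied by the backbone, although the feature table does not annotate it separately. A short fragment of HIV-1 Rev follows, corresponding to the nuclear export signal (NES), and then the Rngtt coding sequence. Rngtt encodes the bifunctional RNA 5'-triphosphatase/guanylyltransferase that catalyses the first two steps of cap formation. A C-terminal FLAG epitope and the bGH polyadenylation signal complete the cassette. The "NLS" in the name is not explained by the record, and no nuclear localization element is annotated. The added export signal keeps the normally nuclear enzyme in the cytoplasm, and the two epitope tags allow its detection and immunoprecipitation. The construct therefore suits studies of cytoplasmic capping activity and the complexes that carry it out.
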