Addgene plasmid #82468: pcDNA4/TO-myc NES-mCE NLS-Flag
Purpose: Expresses cytoplasmic restricted form of N-terminal myc tagged and C-terminal flag tagged mRNA capping enzyme
Depositing lab: Daniel Schoenberg. Depositing organization: Ohio State University. Publication: Identification of a cytoplasmic complex that adds a cap onto 5'-monophosphate RNA. Otsuka Y, Kedersha NL, Schoenberg DR. Mol Cell Biol. 2009 Apr;29(8):2155-67. doi: 10.1128/MCB.01325-08. Epub 2009 Feb 17. PubMed 19223470.
Backbone
  Vector backbone: pcDNA4-T/O
  Backbone size w/o insert (bp): 5007
  Total vector size (bp): 6918
  Vector type: Mammalian Expression
  Selectable markers: Neomycin (select with G418)
Growth in bacteria
  Bacterial resistance: Ampicillin, 100 μg/mL
  Growth temperature: 37°C
  Growth strain: DH5alpha
  Copy number: High Copy
Gene/Insert
  Gene/Insert name: Myc-NES-mCE-Flag (alt name: mRNA capping enzyme)
  Species: M. musculus (mouse); HIV
  Entrez Gene: Rngtt (a.k.a. AU020997, HCE, MCE1)
  Promoter: CMV
  Tag / fusion protein: Myc (N terminal on backbone); Flag (C terminal on insert)
  Cloning method: Restriction Enzyme; 5′ cloning site Kpn1 (not destroyed); 3′ cloning site Apa1 (not destroyed)
  Sequencing primers: 5′ CMV primer
Terms and licenses: Academic/Nonprofit Terms; Industry Terms: Not Available to Industry
How to cite: pcDNA4/TO-myc NES-mCE NLS-Flag was a gift from Daniel Schoenberg (Addgene plasmid # 82468 ; http://n2t.net/addgene:82468 ; RRID:Addgene_82468)
