>Addgene plasmid #82468 | pcDNA4/TO-myc NES-mCE NLS-Flag | addgene partial sequence | sequence record 159244 | LNCX 5'-AGCTCGTTTAGTGAACCGTCAGATC-3'
GCTGTTTTGACCTCCATAGAAGACACCGGGACCGATCCAGCCTCCGGACTCTAGCGTTTAAACTTAAGCT
TGGTACCACCATGGCATCAATGCAGAAGCTGATCTCAGAGGAGGACCTGCTTATGGCCATGGAGGCCCTT
CAGCTACCACCGCTTGAGAGACTTACTCTTGATATGGCCATGGAGGCCGCTTACAACAAGATCCCGCCGC
GGTGGCTGAACTGTCCGCGGCGCGGTCAGCCGGTGGCAGGAAGATTCTTACCTCTGAAGACGATGCTGGG
GCCAAGATATGATAGTCAAGTTGCTGAAGAAAACCGGTTCCATCCCAGTATGCTCTCAAATTATCTAAAG
AGCCTGAAGGTTAAAATGAGCTTGTTGGTGGATCTGACAAATACTTCAAGGTTCTATGACAGAAATGACA
TAGAAAAAGAAGGAATCAAGTATATCAAACTTCAGTGTAAAGGACATGGCGAATGCCCCACCACTGAGAA
TACTGAGACATTCATTCGCCTGTGTGAGAGGTTTAATGAAAGAAGCCCACCTGAACTTATAGGTGTTCAC
TGCACCCATGGCTTCAACCGCACTGGTTTCCTTATATGTGCCTTTTTGGTGGAAAAAATGGATTGGAGTA
TTGAAGCAGCAGTTGCTACATTTGCCCAAGCCAGACCACCAGGAATCTACAAGGGTGATTATTTGAAGGA
ACTTTTTCGTCGCTATGGAGATATAGAAGAAGCACCACCACCACCTGTATTGCCAGATTGGTGTTTTGAA
GATGAGGATGAAGAAGATGAGGATGAAGATGGAAAAAAGGACTCAGAACCAGGGTCAAGTGCATCCTTTA
GTAAAAGGAGAAAAGAGCGGTTAAAACTGGGAGCTATTTTCTTGGAAGGCATAACTGTTAAAGGTGTAAC
TCAAGTAACAACTCAACCCAAGTTAGGAGAGGTGCAGCAGAAATGTCATCAGTTCTGTGGCTGGGAAGGG
TCTGGGTTCCCTGGAGCACAGCCTGTCTCC
