>Addgene plasmid #82468 | pcDNA4/TO-myc NES-mCE NLS-Flag | addgene partial sequence | sequence record 159246 | BGH-rev 5'-TAGAAGGCACAGTCGAGG-3'
CTTATCGTCGTCATCCTTGTAATCGGTTGGCCGATGCAGTCTTTTGGGCGGTGGGGGCGGCATGAGCTCC
GTGTCAGGGTCCAGGGGCTGTCCCTGGGCGGCTGCTGCACATCTGTCAATGAATTCAAACAGCATCTCCT
TGGTGACAGGGTTCGAGATGCTATTGCACACAGCCATGGCTGTGTTGTAGGCATTTGGGAAACTTTTGTC
TATCCTCTGTCTCATGAAGACCCAGCTATTGTTCTCAAATTTGCATTCTATAATTTTGTTGTCATACTGT
TTTAGTTCTTTTGTCACCTTGATTTGTGCAAAGGGTCTTTCATAACCTCCAACATAGAGAAGGCCAACAT
TCTGTGGAAGCAACCCTTCTCCTCCCATTCTTGTTATCTTAAGTCGAAAATCCACAGAGTTTAGACTGGG
AGGTTTCCATTTCAAAATGTCATCACATCGACCAGGCTTGTATTTTCCAATAGGCTGAAAAATAAGTCCA
TCCATTTCATGGCTGACTTCTTTGGCAAAATTTCCTTCCAGAAGCTTTCTTGAAATATTGATGTCAAAAA
ATTGTTTAGGTCTGACACTAAATGGTTCCTGTGTTTTGTCAATGAGTCCAGTCTTCATTTTTTCATGTCG
TGGACTTATAATTTCACGTTCAATACACTGTAGACGAATATTAAAATCACAGTCTCCAACTGGTTGTGCA
TTGAACTTAATTATGTCATAGATCAAATATCTTGGGACGGCCTGTCCATTTACTTTGTCAATGATCATTT
CCCCATCCAAAAGAGTATTTGATAAATGCATGCGAAGATCTTTACGAAATGGAAATTCCAGATTTGAAAC
ATGAAAAACGGAATTATCTCTGTCAATCATAAAAACTTCATTTGTGCCATCAATCAACATCATGTAACGA
GTGCCGTCTGCTTTCCAGCTTACTTTATAAGGCTTCTGCTCTAAAAGTCTAATATTTTGCTTGTCCATGG
AGACAGG
